Addgene plasmid #91179: pSC1
Purpose: T-DNA vector expressing TALENs targeting Medtr4g020620 and Medtr2g013650A
Depositing lab: Daniel Voytas. Depositing organization: University of Minnesota. Publication: A multi-purpose toolkit to enable advanced genome engineering in plants. Cermak T, Curtin SJ, Gil-Humanes J, Cegan R, Kono TJY, Konecna E, Belanto JJ, Starker CG, Mathre JW, Greenstein RL, Voytas DF. Plant Cell. 2017 May 18. pii: tpc.00922.2016. doi: 10.1105/tpc.16.00922. PubMed 28522548.
Backbone
  Vector backbone: pDIRECT_39J
  Vector type: Plant Expression, TALEN
Growth in bacteria
  Bacterial resistance: Kanamycin, 50 μg/mL
  Growth temperature: 37°C
  Growth strain: DH5alpha
  Copy number: High Copy
Gene/Insert
  Gene/Insert name: TALENs targeting Medtr4g020620 and Medtr2g013650A
  Cloning method: Restriction Enzyme; 5′ cloning site unknown (unknown if destroyed); 3′ cloning site unknown (unknown if destroyed)
  Sequencing primers: 5′ unknown
Terms and licenses: Academic/Nonprofit Terms; Industry Terms: Not Available to Industry
How to cite: pSC1 was a gift from Daniel Voytas (Addgene plasmid # 91179 ; http://n2t.net/addgene:91179 ; RRID:Addgene_91179)
