[The description below was written by a language model from this plasmid's Addgene catalogue record and pLannotate feature annotations shown in this document.]
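Description:
pSC1 is a binary T-DNA vector for plant genome editing, built on the pDIRECT_39J backbone and designed to express TALENs directed against two loci named Medtr4g020620 and Medtr2g013650A. The record does not name the target species or describe these genes further. Outside the T-DNA borders the plasmid carries a kanamycin resistance gene (aph(3')-Ia) for bacterial selection, a high-copy ColE1/pUC-type origin for propagation in E. coli, and a pSa origin. The pSa origin is a broad-host-range replicon of the kind used to maintain binary vectors in Agrobacterium.

Between the nopaline-type left and right border repeats lie two cassettes. Next to the left border, a NOS promoter drives the bar gene (phosphinothricin acetyltransferase) with a NOS terminator, allowing selection of transformed plant tissue on glufosinate/bialaphos-type herbicides. The nuclease cassette runs toward the right border. In it, a CaMV 35S promoter is followed by the rice ADH 5'-UTR translational enhancer, a partial FLAG epitope match, TAL effector sequences (annotated by homology to AvrXa10), a FokI cleavage domain and the Arabidopsis HSP18.2 terminator.

FokI must dimerize to cut, so TALENs act as pairs that bind flanking half-sites. The automated annotation marks only one FokI domain and leaves a gap of roughly 1.4 kb between the two TAL effector segments. This gap may hold the rest of the first TALEN and whatever element links it to the second, but the table does not resolve this, and the cloning sites are not recorded. The construct is suited to Agrobacterium-mediated delivery to generate targeted mutations at the two named loci.
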