Features (pLannotate 1.2.2; 16 found; start..end, strand, type, name):
    100..915     -  CDS            KanR: aminoglycoside phosphotransferase; aph(3')-Ia; confers resistance to kanamycin in bacteria or G418 (Geneticin®) in eukaryotes
   1100..1201    +  CDS            TRA2_ECOLX (fragment): Protein predicted: Swiss-Prot protein existence level 4. Required for transposition of transposon Tn903. From Escherichia coli.
   1206..1641    +  rep_origin     pSa ori: origin of replication from bacterial plasmid pSa
   1788..1812    +  misc_feature   LB T-DNA repeat: left border repeat from nopaline C58 T-DNA
   1835..2087    -  terminator     NOS terminator: nopaline synthase terminator and poly(A) signal
   2110..2658    -  CDS            bar: PAT_STRHY - Experimental evidence at protein level: Swiss-Prot protein existence level 1. Inactivates phosphinothricin (PPT) by transfer of an acetyl group from acetyl CoA. Can also acetylate demethylphosphinothricin but not PTT or glutamate. This enzyme is an effector of phosphinothricin tripeptide (PTT or bialaphos) resistance. From Streptomyces hygroscopicus. Introduced by genetic manipulation and expressed in glufosinate-tolerant maize by Dekalb Genetics.
   2700..2879    -  promoter       NOS promoter: nopaline synthase promoter
   3458..3799    +  promoter       CaMV 35S promoter: strong constitutive promoter from cauliflower mosaic virus
   3821..3918    +  5'UTR          OsADH 5'-UTR: translational enhancer from the 5'-UTR of the Oryza sativa alcohol dehydrogenase gene (Sugio et al., 2008)
   3967..3990    +  CDS            3xFLAG (fragment): three tandem FLAG® epitope tags
   3988..4554    +  CDS            avrXa10 (fragment): AVX10_XANOO - Experimental evidence at protein level: Swiss-Prot protein existence level 1. Avirulence protein. Induces the hypersensitive response (HR)in rice plants carrying the resistance gene Xa10. Activity depends on the presence of the core repeat domains; replacement with repeat domains from other proteins (AvrBs3 of X.euvesicatoria (AC P14727) or AvrXa7 of this organism) does not elicit the HR. Probably acts as a transcription factor in its host plant (rice) to induce plant resistance or disease. From Xanthomonas oryzae pv. oryzae.
   5941..9003    +  CDS            avrXa10 (fragment): AVX10_XANOO - Experimental evidence at protein level: Swiss-Prot protein existence level 1. Avirulence protein. Induces the hypersensitive response (HR)in rice plants carrying the resistance gene Xa10. Activity depends on the presence of the core repeat domains; replacement with repeat domains from other proteins (AvrBs3 of X.euvesicatoria (AC P14727) or AvrXa7 of this organism) does not elicit the HR. Probably acts as a transcription factor in its host plant (rice) to induce plant resistance or disease. From Xanthomonas oryzae pv. oryzae.
   9010..9597    +  CDS            FokI cleavage domain: nonspecific DNA cleavage domain of the FokI endonuclease (Li et al., 1992) must dimerize to be catalytically active
   9611..9859    +  terminator     HSP terminator: efficient transcription terminator from the Arabidopsis thaliana heat shock protein 18.2 gene (Nagaya et al., 2010)
   9866..9890    +  misc_feature   RB T-DNA repeat: right border repeat from nopaline C58 T-DNA
   9983..10571   -  rep_origin     ori: high-copy-number ColE1/pMB1/pBR322/pUC origin of replication
>Addgene plasmid #91179 | pSC1 | addgene full sequence | sequence record 182718 | Addgene NGS Result
CATGAGATTATCAAAAAGGATCTTCACCTAGATCCTTTTAAATTAAAAATGAAGTTTTAAATCAATCTAA
AGTATATATGTGTAACATTGGTCTAGTGATTAGAAAAACTCATCGAGCATCAAATGAAACTGCAATTTAT
TCATATCAGGATTATCAATACCATATTTTTGAAAAAGCCGTTTCTGTAATGAAGGAGAAAACTCACCGAG
GCAGTTCCATAGGATGGCAAGATCCTGGTATCGGTCTGCGATTCCGACTCGTCCAACATCAATACAACCT
ATTAATTTCCCCTCGTCAAAAATAAGGTTATCAAGTGAGAAATCACCATGAGTGACGACTGAATCCGGTG
AGAATGGCAAAAGTTTATGCATTTCTTTCCAGACTTGTTCAACAGGCCAGCCATTACGCTCGTCATCAAA
ATCACTCGCATCAACCAAACCGTTATTCATTCGTGATTGCGCCTGAGCGAGCCGAAATACGCGATCGCTG
TTAAAAGGACAATTACAAACAGGAATCGAATGCAACCGGCGCAGGAACACTGCCAGCGCATCAACAATAT
TTTCACCTGAATCAGGATATTCTTCTAATACCTGGAATGCTGTTTTCCCTGGGATCGCAGTGGTGAGTAA
CCATGCATCATCAGGAGTACGGATAAAATGCTTGATGGTCGGAAGAGGCATAAATTCCGTCAGCCAGTTT
AGTCTGACCATCTCATCTGTAACATCATTGGCAACGCTACCTTTGCCATGTTTCAGAAACAACTCTGGCG
CATCGGGCTTCCCATACAATCGGTAGATTGTCGCACCTGATTGCCCGACATTATCGCGAGCCCATTTATA
CCCATATAAATCAGCATCCATGTTGGAATTTAATCGCGGCCTTGAGCAAGACGTTTCCCGTTGAATATGG
CTCATAACACCCCTTGTATTACTGTTTATGTAAGCAGACAGTTTTATTGTTCATGATGATATATTTTTAT
CTTGTGCAATGTAACATCAGAGATTTTGAGACACAACGTGGCTTTGTTGAATAAATCGAACTTTTGCTGA
GTTGAAGGATCAGATCACGCATCTTCCCGACAACGCAGACCGTTCCGTGGCAAAGCAAAAGTTCAAAATC
ACCAACTGGTCCACCTACAACAAAGCTCTCATCAACCGTGGCTCCCTCACTTTCTGGCTGGATGATGGGG
CGATTCAGGCGATCCCCATCCAACAGCCCGCCGTCGAGCGGGCTTTTTTATCCCCGGAAGCCTGTGGATA
GAGGGTAGTTATCCACGTGAAACCGCTAATGCCCCGCAAAGCCTTGATTCACGGGGCTTTCCGGCCCGCT
CCAAAAACTATCCACGTGAAATCGCTAATCAGGGTACGTGAAATCGCTAATCGGAGTACGTGAAATCGCT
AATAAGGTCACGTGAAATCGCTAATCAAAAAGGCACGTGAGAACGCTAATAGCCCTTTCAGATCAACAGC
TTGCAAACACCCCTCGCTCCGGCAAGTAGTTACAGCAAGTAGTATGTTCAATTAGCTTTTCAATTATGAA
TATATATATCAATTATTGGTCGCCCTTGGCTTGTGGACAATGCGCTACGCGCACCGGCTCCGCCCGTGGA
CAACCGCAAGCGGTTGCCCACCGTCGAGCGCCTTTGCCCACAACCCGGCGGCCGGCCGCAACAGATCGTT
TTATAAATTTTTTTTTTTGAAAAAGAAAAAGCCCGAAAGGCGGCAACCTCTCGGGCTTCTGGATTTCCGA
TCCCCGGAATTAGATCCGTTTAAACTACGTAAGATCCTGGCAGGATATATTGTGGTGTAAACGTGTACGC
GTTGCATGCCGGTCGATCTAGTAACATAGATGACACCGCGCGCGATAATTTATCCTAGTTTGCGCGCTAT
ATTTTGTTTTCTATCGCGTATTAAATGTATAATTGCGGGACTCTAATCATAAAAACCCATCTCATAAATA
ACGTCATGCATTACATGTTAATTATTACATGCTTAACGTAATTCAACAGAAATTATATGATAATCATCGC
AAGACCGGCAACAGGATTCAATCTTAAGAAACTTTATTGCCAAATGTTTGAACGATCTGCTTGACTCTAG
GGGTCATCAGATTTCGGTGACGGGCAGGACCGGACGGGGCGGCACCGGCAGGCTGAAGTCCAGCTGCCAG
AAACCCACGTCATGCCAGTTCCCGTGCTTGAAGCCGGCCGCCCGCAGCATGCCGCGGGGGGCATATCCGA
GCGCCTCGTGCATGCGCACGCTCGGGTCGTTGGGCAGCCCGATGACAGCGACCACGCTCTTGAAGCCCTG
TGCCTCCAGGGACTTCAGCAGGTGGGTGTAGAGCGTGGAGCCCAGTCCCGTCCGCTGGTGGCGGGGGCTG
ACGTACACGGTGGACTCGGCCGTCCAGTCGTAGGCGTTGCGTGCCTTCCAGGGACCCGCGTAGGCGATGC
CGGCGACCTCGCCGTCCACCTCGGCGACGAGCCAGGGATAGCGCTCCCGCAGACGGACGAGGTCGTCCGT
CCACTCCTGCGGTTCCTGCGGCTCGGTACGGAAGTTGACCGTGCTTGTCTCGATGTAGTGGTTGACGATG
GTGCAGACCGCCGGCATGTCCGCCTCGGTGGCACGGCGGATGTCGGCCGGGCGTCGTTCTGGGCTCATGG
TAGATCCCCTCGATCGAGTTGAGAGTGAATATGAGACTCTAATTGGATACCGAGGGGAATTTATGGAACG
TCAGTGGAGCATTTTTGACAAGAAATATTTGCTAGATGATAGTGACCTTAGGCGACTTTTGAACGCGCAA
TAATGGTTTCTGACGTATGTGCTTAGCTCATTAAACTCCAGAAACCCGCGGCTCAGTGGCTCCTTCAACG
TTGCGGTTCTGTCAGTTCCAAACGTAAAACGGCTTGTCCCGCGTCATCGGCGGGGGTCATAACGTGACTC
CCTTAATTCTCCGCTCATGATCGGCGCGCCAGATTTGCCTTTTCAATTTCAGAAAGAATGCTAACCCACA
GATGGTTAGAGAGGCTTACGCAGCAGGTATCATCAAGACGATCTACCCGAGCAATAATCTCCAGGAAATC
AAATACCTTCCCAAGAAGGTTAAAGATGCAGTCAAAAGATTCAGGACTAACTGCATCAAGAACACAGAGA
AAGATATATTTCTCAAGATCAGAAGTACTATTCCAGTATGGACGATTCAAGGCTTGCTTCACAAACCAAG
GCAAGTAATAGAGATTGGAGTCTCTAAAAAGGTAGTTCCCACTGAATCAAAGGCCATGGAGTCAAAGATT
CAAATAGAGGACCTAACAGAACTCGCCGTAAAGACTGGCGAACAGTTCATACAGAGTCTCTTACGACTCA
ATGACAAGAAGAAAATCTTCGTCAACATGGTGGAGCACGACACACTTGTCTACTCCAAAAATATCAAAGA
TACAGTCTCAGAAGACCAAAGGGCAATTGAGACTTTTCAACAAAGGGTAATATCCGGAAACCTCCTCGGA
TTCCATTGCCCAGCTATCTGTCACTTTATTGTGAAGATAGTGGAAAAGGAAGGTGGCTCCTACAAATGCC
ATCATTGCGATAAAGGAAAGGCCATCGTTGAAGATGCCTCTGCCGACAGTGGTCCCAAAGATGGACCCCC
ACCCACGAGGAGCATCGTGGAAAAAGAAGACGTTCCAACCACGTCTTCAAAGCAAGTGGATTGATGTGAT
ATCTCCACTGACGTAAGGGATGACGCACAATCCCACTATCCTTCGCAAGACCCTTCCTCTATATAAGGAA
GTTCATTTCATTTGGAGAGAACACGGGGGACTCCTGCAGGGAATTCCAAGCAACGAACTGCGAGTGATTC
AAGAAAAAAGAAAACCTGAGCTTTCGATCTCTTCGGAGTGGTTTCTTGTTCTTTGAAAAAGAGGGGGAAG
CATGGATTATAAGGATCACGATGGCGACTACAAGGACCACGATATTGACTACAAAGACGATGACGATAAA
ATGGCTCCTAAGAAAAAGCGCAAAGTCGGTATCCATGGCGTTCCCTCTAGAATGGTGGATCTACGCACGC
TCGGCTACAGTCAGCAGCAGCAAGAGAAGATCAAACCGAAGGTGCGTTCGACAGTGGCGCAGCACCACGA
GGCACTGGTGGGCCATGGGTTTACACACGCGCACATCGTTGCGCTCAGCCAACACCCGGCAGCGTTAGGG
ACCGTCGCTGTCACGTATCAGCACATAATCACGGCGTTGCCAGAGGCGACACACGAAGACATCGTTGGCG
TCGGCAAACAGTGGTCCGGCGCACGCGCCCTGGAGGCCTTGCTCACGGATGCGGGGGAGTTGAGAGGTCC
GCCGTTACAGTTGGACACAGGCCAACTTGTGAAGATTGCAAAACGTGGCGGCGTGACCGCAATGGAGGCA
GTGCATGCCAGCAGGAATGCGTTAACAGGTGCCCCCCTGAACCTGACCCCGGACCAAGTGGTGGCTATCG
CCAGCAACAATGGCGGCAAGCAAGCGCTCGAAACGGTGCAGCGGCTGTTGCCGGTGCTGTGCCAGGACCA
TGGCCTGACCCCGGACCAAGTGGTGGCTATCGCCAGCAACGGTGGCGGCAAGCAAGCGCTCGAAACGGTG
CAGCGGCTGTTGCCGGTGCTGTGCCAGGACCATGGCCTGACTCCGGACCAAGTGGTGGCTATCGCCAGCC
ACGATGGCGGCAAGCAAGCGCTCGAAACGGTGCAGCGGCTGTTGCCGGTGCTGTGCCAGGACCATGGCCT
GACCCCGGACCAAGTGGTGGCTATCGCCAGCAACATTGGCGGCAAGCAAGCGCTCGAAACGGTGCAGCGG
CTGTTGCCGGTGCTGTGCCAGGACCATGGCCTGACCCCGGACCAAGTGGTGGCTATCGCCAGCAACGGTG
GCGGCAAGCAAGCGCTCGAAACGGTGCAGCGGCTGTTGCCGGTGCTGTGCCAGGACCATGGCCTGACCCC
GGACCAAGTGGTGGCTATCGCCAGCAACATTGGCGGCAAGCAAGCGCTCGAAACGGTGCAGCGGCTGTTG
CCGGTGCTGTGCCAGGACCATGGCCTGACCCCGGACCAAGTGGTGGCTATCGCCAGCAACATTGGCGGCA
AGCAAGCGCTCGAAACGGTGCAGCGGCTGTTGCCGGTGCTGTGCCAGGACCATGGCCTGACCCCGGACCA
AGTGGTGGCTATCGCCAGCAACATTGGCGGCAAGCAAGCGCTCGAAACGGTGCAGCGGCTGTTGCCGGTG
CTGTGCCAGGACCATGGCCTGACTCCGGACCAAGTGGTGGCTATCGCCAGCCACGATGGCGGCAAGCAAG
CGCTCGAAACGGTGCAGCGGCTGTTGCCGGTGCTGTGCCAGGACCATGGCCTGACCCCGGACCAAGTGGT
GGCTATCGCCAGCAACATTGGCGGCAAGCAAGCGCTCGAAACGGTGCAGCGGCTGTTGCCGGTGCTGTGC
CAGGACCATGGCCTGACCCCGGACCAAGTGGTGGCTATCGCCAGCCACGATGGCGGCAAGCAAGCGCTCG
AAACGGTGCAGCGGCTGTTGCCGGTGCTGTGCCAGGACCATGGCCTGACCCCGGACCAAGTGGTGGCTAT
CGCCAGCAACGGTGGCGGCAAGCAAGCGCTCGAAACGGTGCAGCGGCTGTTGCCGGTGCTGTGCCAGGAC
CATGGCCTGACTCCGGACCAAGTGGTGGCTATCGCCAGCCACGATGGCGGCAAGCAAGCGCTCGAAACGG
TGCAGCGGCTGTTGCCGGTGCTGTGCCAGGACCATGGCCTGACCCCGGACCAAGTGGTGGCTATCGCCAG
CAACATTGGCGGCAAGCAAGCGCTCGAAACGGTGCAGCGGCTGTTGCCGGTGCTGTGCCAGGACCATGGC
CTGACCCCGGACCAAGTGGTGGCTATCGCCAGCAACGGTGGCGGCAAGCAAGCGCTCGAAAGCATTGTGG
CCCAGCTGAGCCGGCCTGATCCGGCGTTGGCCGCGTTGACCAACGACCGCCTCGTCGCCTTGGCCTGCCT
CGGCGGACGTCCTGCCATGGATGCAGTGAAAAAGGGATTGCCGCACGCGCCGGAATTGATCAGAAGAGTC
AATCGCCGTATTGGCGAACGCACGTCCCATCGCGTTGCCGGATCCCAGCTGGTGAAGTCCGAGCTGGAAG
AAAAAAAGAGCGAGCTGCGCCACAAGCTCAAGTACGTGCCCCACGAGTACATCGAGCTGATCGAGATCGC
CCGCAACAGCACCCAAGACCGCATCCTGGAGATGAAAGTGATGGAGTTCTTCATGAAGGTGTACGGCTAC
CGCGGCAAGCACCTGGGCGGCTCCCGCAAGCCCGATGGCGCCATCTACACCGTGGGCTCCCCCATCGACT
ATGGCGTCATTGTCGACACCAAGGCCTACTCCGGCGGCTACAACTTACCCATCGGTCAGGCCGACGAGAT
GCAACGCTACGTGAAGGAGAACCAGACCCGCAATAAGCACATTAATCCCAACGAGTGGTGGAAGGTGTAC
CCCTCCTCCGTGACCGAGTTCAAATTCCTGTTCGTGTCCGGCCACTTCAAGGGCAATTATAAGGCCCAAC
TGACCCGCCTGAACCGCAAGACCAACTGCAACGGCGCCGTGCTGTCCGTGGAGGAACTGCTGATCGGCGG
CGAGATGATCAAGGCTGGTACCCTGACCCTGGAAGAGGTGCGCCGCAAGTTCAACAATGGTGAAATCAAT
TTCAGGTCCGGAAGCGGCGCCACGAACTTCTCTCTGTTAAAGCAAGCAGGTGACGTGGAAGAAAACCCAG
GGCCCATGGACTACAAAGACCATGACGGTGATTATAAAGATCATGACATCGATTACAAGGATGACGATGA
CAAGATGGCCCCCAAGAAGAAGAGGAAGGTGGGCATTCACGGGGTGCCGGCTAGCATGGTGGATCTACGC
ACGCTCGGCTACAGTCAGCAGCAGCAAGAGAAGATCAAACCGAAGGTGCGTTCGACAGTGGCGCAGCACC
ACGAGGCACTGGTGGGCCATGGGTTTACACACGCGCACATCGTTGCGCTCAGCCAACACCCGGCAGCGTT
AGGGACCGTCGCTGTCACGTATCAGCACATAATCACGGCGTTGCCAGAGGCGACACACGAAGACATCGTT
GGCGTCGGCAAACAGTGGTCCGGCGCACGCGCCCTGGAGGCCTTGCTCACGGATGCGGGGGAGTTGAGAG
GTCCGCCGTTACAGTTGGACACAGGCCAACTTGTGAAGATTGCAAAACGTGGCGGCGTGACCGCAATGGA
GGCAGTGCATGCATCGCGCAATGCACTGACGGGTGCCCCCCTGAACCTGACCCCGGACCAAGTGGTGGCT
ATCGCCAGCCACGATGGCGGCAAGCAAGCGCTCGAAACGGTGCAGCGGCTGTTGCCGGTGCTGTGCCAGG
ACCATGGCCTGACTCCGGACCAAGTGGTGGCTATCGCCAGCCACGATGGCGGCAAGCAAGCGCTCGAAAC
GGTGCAGCGGCTGTTGCCGGTGCTGTGCCAGGACCATGGCCTGACCCCGGACCAAGTGGTGGCTATCGCC
AGCAACATTGGCGGCAAGCAAGCGCTCGAAACGGTGCAGCGGCTGTTGCCGGTGCTGTGCCAGGACCATG
GCCTGACCCCGGACCAAGTGGTGGCTATCGCCAGCAACGGTGGCGGCAAGCAAGCGCTCGAAACGGTGCA
GCGGCTGTTGCCGGTGCTGTGCCAGGACCATGGCCTGACTCCGGACCAAGTGGTGGCTATCGCCAGCCAC
GATGGCGGCAAGCAAGCGCTCGAAACGGTGCAGCGGCTGTTGCCGGTGCTGTGCCAGGACCATGGCCTGA
CCCCGGACCAAGTGGTGGCTATCGCCAGCAACATTGGCGGCAAGCAAGCGCTCGAAACGGTGCAGCGGCT
GTTGCCGGTGCTGTGCCAGGACCATGGCCTGACTCCGGACCAAGTGGTGGCTATCGCCAGCCACGATGGC
GGCAAGCAAGCGCTCGAAACGGTGCAGCGGCTGTTGCCGGTGCTGTGCCAGGACCATGGCCTGACCCCGG
ACCAAGTGGTGGCTATCGCCAGCAACATTGGCGGCAAGCAAGCGCTCGAAACGGTGCAGCGGCTGTTGCC
GGTGCTGTGCCAGGACCATGGCCTGACCCCGGACCAAGTGGTGGCTATCGCCAGCAACATTGGCGGCAAG
CAAGCGCTCGAAACGGTGCAGCGGCTGTTGCCGGTGCTGTGCCAGGACCATGGCCTGACCCCGGACCAAG
TGGTGGCTATCGCCAGCAACATTGGCGGCAAGCAAGCGCTCGAAACGGTGCAGCGGCTGTTGCCGGTGCT
GTGCCAGGACCATGGCCTGACCCCGGACCAAGTGGTGGCTATCGCCAGCCACGATGGCGGCAAGCAAGCG
CTCGAAACGGTGCAGCGGCTGTTGCCGGTGCTGTGCCAGGACCATGGCCTGACCCCGGACCAAGTGGTGG
CTATCGCCAGCAACGGTGGCGGCAAGCAAGCGCTCGAAACGGTGCAGCGGCTGTTGCCGGTGCTGTGCCA
GGACCATGGCCTGACCCCGGACCAAGTGGTGGCTATCGCCAGCAACAATGGCGGCAAGCAAGCGCTCGAA
ACGGTGCAGCGGCTGTTGCCGGTGCTGTGCCAGGACCATGGCCTGACCCCGGACCAAGTGGTGGCTATCG
CCAGCAACATTGGCGGCAAGCAAGCGCTCGAAACGGTGCAGCGGCTGTTGCCGGTGCTGTGCCAGGACCA
TGGCCTGACCCCGGACCAAGTGGTGGCTATCGCCAGCAACGGTGGCGGCAAGCAAGCGCTCGAAAGCATT
GTGGCCCAGCTGAGCCGGCCTGATCCGGCGTTGGCCGCGTTGACCAACGATCATCTGGTGGCACTCGCGT
GCCTCGGCGGACGTCCTGCCATGGATGCAGTGAAAAAGGGATTGCCGCACGCGCCGGAATTGATCAGAAG
AGTCAATCGCCGTATTGGCGAACGCACGTCCCATCGCGTTGCCAGATCTCAACTAGTCAAAAGTGAACTG
GAGGAGAAGAAATCTGAACTTCGTCATAAATTGAAATATGTGCCTCATGAATATATTGAATTAATTGAAA
TTGCCAGAAATTCCACTCAGGATAGAATTCTTGAAATGAAGGTAATGGAATTTTTTATGAAAGTTTATGG
ATATAGAGGTAAACATTTGGGTGGATCAAGGAAACCGGACGGAGCAATTTATACTGTCGGATCTCCTATT
GATTACGGTGTGATCGTGGATACTAAAGCTTATAGCGGAGGTTATAATCTGCCAATTGGCCAAGCAGATG
AAATGGAGCGATATGTCGAAGAAAATCAAACACGAGACAAACATCTCAACCCTAATGAATGGTGGAAAGT
CTATCCATCTTCTGTAACGGAATTTAAGTTTTTATTTGTGAGTGGTCACTTTAAAGGAAACTACAAAGCT
CAGCTTACACGATTAAATCATATCACTAATTGTAATGGAGCTGTTCTTAGTGTAGAAGAGCTTTTAATTG
GTGGAGAAATGATTAAAGCCGGCACATTAACCTTAGAGGAAGTGAGGCGGAAATTTAATAACGGCGAGAT
AAACTTTTAATAGCTCGAGATATGAAGATGAAGATGAAATATTTGGTGTGTCAAATAAAAAGCTTGTGTG
CTTAAGTTTGTGTTTTTTTCTTGGCTTGTTGTGTTATGAATTTGTGGCTTTTTCTAATATTAAATGAATG
TAAGATCACATTATAATGAATAAACAAATGTTTCTATAATCCATTGTGAATGTTTTGTTGGATCTCTTCT
GCAGCATATAACTACTGTATGTGCTATGGTATGGACTATGGAATATGATTAAAGATAAGGAGCTCTGACA
GGATATATTGGCGGGTAAACTAAGTCGCTGTATGTGTTTGTTTGATTTAAATCATGTGAGCAAAAGGCCA
GCAAAAGGCCAGGAACCGTAAAAAGGCCGCGTTGCTGGCGTTTTTCCATAGGCTCCGCCCCCCTGACGAG
CATCACAAAAATCGACGCTCAAGTCAGAGGTGGCGAAACCCGACAGGACTATAAAGATACCAGGCGTTTC
CCCCTGGAAGCTCCCTCGTGCGCTCTCCTGTTCCGACCCTGCCGCTTACCGGATACCTGTCCGCCTTTCT
CCCTTCGGGAAGCGTGGCGCTTTCTCATAGCTCACGCTGTAGGTATCTCAGTTCGGTGTAGGTCGTTCGC
TCCAAGCTGGGCTGTGTGCACGAACCCCCCGTTCAGCCCGACCGCTGCGCCTTATCCGGTAACTATCGTC
TTGAGTCCAACCCGGTAAGACACGACTTATCGCCACTGGCAGCAGCCACTGGTAACAGGATTAGCAGAGC
GAGGTATGTAGGCGGTGCTACAGAGTTCTTGAAGTGGTGGCCTAACTACGGCTACACTAGAAGAACAGTA
TTTGGTATCTGCGCTCTGCTGAAGCCAGTTACCTTCGGAAGAAGAGTTGGTAGCTCTTGATCCGGCAAAC
AAACCACCGCTGGTAGCGGTGGTTTTTTTGTTTGCAAGCAGCAGATTACGCGCAGAAAAAAAGGATCTCA
AGAAGATCCTTTGATCTTTTCTACGGGGTCTGACGCTCAGTGGAACGAAAACTCACGTTAAGGGATTTTG
GT
